>Addgene plasmid #81192 | pRCC-N | depositor full sequence | sequence record 158700 | Full plasmid sequence
CACTCTCAGTACAATCTGCTCTGATGCCGCATAGTTAAGCCAGCCCCGACACCCGCCAACACCCGCTGAC
GCGCCCTGACGGGCTTGTCTGCTCCCGGCATCCGCTTACAGACAAGCTGTGACCGTCTCCGGGAGCTGCA
TGTGTCAGAGGTTTTCACCGTCATCACCGAAACGCGCGAGACGAAAGGGCCTCGTGATACGCCTATTTTT
ATAGGTTAATGTCATGATAATAATGGTTTCTTAGTATGATCCAATATCAAAGGAAATGATAGCATTGAAG
GATGAGACTAATCCAATTGAGGAGTGGCAGCATATAGAACAGCTAAAGGGTAGTGCTGAAGGAAGCATAC
GATACCCCGCATGGAATGGGATAATATCACAGGAGGTACTAGACTACCTTTCATCCTACATAAATAGACG
CATATAAGTACGCATTTAAGCATAAACACGCACTATGCCGTTCTTCTCATGTATATATATATACAGGCAA
CACGCAGATATAGGTGCGACGTGAACAGTGAGCTGTATGTGCGCAGCTCGCGTTGCATTTTCGGAAGCGC
TCGTTTTCGGAAACGCTTTGAAGTTCCTATTCCGAAGTTCCTATTCTCTAGAAAGTATAGGAACTTCAGA
GCGCTTTTGAAAACCAAAAGCGCTCTGAAGACGCACTTTCAAAAAACCAAAAACGCACCGGACTGTAACG
AGCTACTAAAATATTGCGAATACCGCTTCCACAAACATTGCTCAAAAGTATCTCTTTGCTATATATCTCT
GTGCTATATCCCTATATAACCTACCCATCCACCTTTCGCTCCTTGAACTTGCATCTAAACTCGACCTCTA
CATTTTTTATGTTTATCTCTAGTATTACTCTTTAGACAAAAAAATTGTAGTAAGAACTATTCATAGAGTG
AATCGAAAACAATACGAAAATGTAAACATTTCCTATACGTAGTATATAGAGACAAAATAGAAGAAACCGT
TCATAATTTTCTGACCAATGAAGAATCATCAACGCTATCACTTTCTGTTCACAAAGTATGCGCAATCCAC
ATCGGTATAGAATATAATCGGGGATGCCTTTATCTTGAAAAAATGCACCCGCAGCTTCGCTAGTAATCAG
TAAACGCGGGAAGTGGAGTCAGGCTTTTTTTATGGAAGAGAAAATAGACACCAAAGTAGCCTTCTTCTAA
CCTTAACGGACCTACAGTGCAAAAAGTTATCAAGAGACTGCATTATAGAGCGCACAAAGGAGAAAAAAAG
TAATCTAAGATGCTTTGTTAGAAAAATAGCGCTCTCGGGATGCATTTTTGTAGAACAAAAAAGAAGTATA
GATTCTTTGTTGGTAAAATAGCGCTCTCGCGTTGCATTTCTGTTCTGTAAAAATGCAGCTCAGATTCTTT
GTTTGAAAAATTAGCGCTCTCGCGTTGCATTTTTGTTTTACAAAAATGAAGCACAGATTCTTCGTTGGTA
AAATAGCGCTTTCGCGTTGCATTTCTGTTCTGTAAAAATGCAGCTCAGATTCTTTGTTTGAAAAATTAGC
GCTCTCGCGTTGCATTTTTGTTCTACAAAATGAAGCACAGATGCTTCGTTCAGGTGGCACTTTTCGGGGA
AATGTGCGCGGAACCCCTATTTGTTTATTTTTCTAAATACATTCAAATATGTATCCGCTCATGAGACAAT
AACCCTGATAAATGCTTCAATAATATTGAAAAAGGAAGAGTATGAGTATTCAACATTTCCGTGTCGCCCT
TATTCCCTTTTTTGCGGCATTTTGCCTTCCTGTTTTTGCTCACCCAGAAACGCTGGTGAAAGTAAAAGAT
GCTGAAGATCAGTTGGGTGCACGAGTGGGTTACATCGAACTGGATCTCAACAGCGGTAAGATCCTTGAGA
GTTTTCGCCCCGAAGAACGTTTTCCAATGATGAGCACTTTTAAAGTTCTGCTATGTGGCGCGGTATTATC
CCGTATTGACGCCGGGCAAGAGCAACTCGGTCGCCGCATACACTATTCTCAGAATGACTTGGTTGAGTAC
TCACCAGTCACAGAAAAGCATCTTACGGATGGCATGACAGTAAGAGAATTATGCAGTGCTGCCATAACCA
TGAGTGATAACACTGCGGCCAACTTACTTCTGACAACGATCGGAGGACCGAAGGAGCTAACCGCTTTTTT
GCACAACATGGGGGATCATGTAACTCGCCTTGATCGTTGGGAACCGGAGCTGAATGAAGCCATACCAAAC
GACGAGCGTGACACCACGATGCCTGTAGCAATGGCAACAACGTTGCGCAAACTATTAACTGGCGAACTAC
TTACTCTAGCTTCCCGGCAACAATTAATAGACTGGATGGAGGCGGATAAAGTTGCAGGACCACTTCTGCG
CTCGGCCCTTCCGGCTGGCTGGTTTATTGCTGATAAATCTGGAGCCGGTGAGCGTGGGTCTCGCGGTATC
ATTGCAGCACTGGGGCCAGATGGTAAGCCCTCCCGTATCGTAGTTATCTACACGACGGGGAGTCAGGCAA
CTATGGATGAACGAAATAGACAGATCGCTGAGATAGGTGCCTCACTGATTAAGCATTGGTAACTGTCAGA
CCAAGTTTACTCATATATACTTTAGATTGATTTAAAACTTCATTTTTAATTTAAAAGGATCTAGGTGAAG
ATCCTTTTTGATAATCTCATGACCAAAATCCCTTAACGTGAGTTTTCGTTCCACTGAGCGTCAGACCCCG
TAGAAAAGATCAAAGGATCTTCTTGAGATCCTTTTTTTCTGCGCGTAATCTGCTGCTTGCAAACAAAAAA
ACCACCGCTACCAGCGGTGGTTTGTTTGCCGGATCAAGAGCTACCAACTCTTTTTCCGAAGGTAACTGGC
TTCAGCAGAGCGCAGATACCAAATACTGTCCTTCTAGTGTAGCCGTAGTTAGGCCACCACTTCAAGAACT
CTGTAGCACCGCCTACATACCTCGCTCTGCTAATCCTGTTACCAGTGGCTGCTGCCAGTGGCGATAAGTC
GTGTCTTACCGGGTTGGACTCAAGACGATAGTTACCGGATAAGGCGCAGCGGTCGGGCTGAACGGGGGGT
TCGTGCACACAGCCCAGCTTGGAGCGAACGACCTACACCGAACTGAGATACCTACAGCGTGAGCTATGAG
AAAGCGCCACGCTTCCCGAAGGGAGAAAGGCGGACAGGTATCCGGTAAGCGGCAGGGTCGGAACAGGAGA
GCGCACGAGGGAGCTTCCAGGGGGAAACGCCTGGTATCTTTATAGTCCTGTCGGGTTTCGCCACCTCTGA
CTTGAGCGTCGATTTTTGTGATGCTCGTCAGGGGGGCGGAGCCTATGGAAAAACGCCAGCAACGCGGGCT
AGGGATAACAGGGTAATTCTTTGAAAAGATAATGTATGATTATGCTTTCACTCATATTTATACAGAAACT
TGATGTTTTCTTTCGAGTATATACAAGGTGATTACATGTACGTTTGAAGTACAACTCTAGATTTTGTAGT
GCCCTCTTGGGCTAGCGGTAAAGGTGCGCATTTTTTCACACCCTACAATGTTCTGTTCAAAAGATTTTGG
TCAAACGCTGTAGAAGTGAAAGTTGGTGCGCATGTTTCGGCGTTCGAAACTTCTCCGCAGTGAAAGATAA
ATGATCGGATCCACGTTCTCTGCGGCCGCGTTTTAGAGCTAGAAATAGCAAGTTAAAATAAGGCTAGTCC
GTTATCAACTTGAAAAAGTGGCACCGAGTCGGTGGTGCTTTTTTTGTTTTTTATGTCTCGGCGAATTGGG
TACCGGCCGCAAATTAAAGCCTTCGAGCGTCCCAAAACCTTCTCAAGCAAGGTTTTCAGTATAATGTTAC
ATGCGTACACGCGTCTGTACAGAAAAAAAAGAAAAATTTGAAATATAAATAACGTTCTTAATACTAACAT
AACTATAAAAAAATAAATAGGGACCTAGACTTCAGGTTGTCTAACTCCTTCCTTTTCGGTTAGAGCGGAT
GTGGGGGGAGGGCGTGAATGTAAGCGTGACATAACTAATTACATGACTCGAGGTCGACTTAAACCTTTCT
CTTCTTCTTTGGGTCAGCTCTAGAGTCACCACCCAATTGAGACAAGTCAATTCTGGTTTCGTACAAACCG
GTAATAGATTGGTGAATCAAGGTAGCGTCCAAAACTTCCTTGGTAGAGGTGTATCTCTTTCTGTCAATGG
TGGTGTCGAAGTACTTGAAAGCAGCTGGAGCACCCAAGTTGGTCAAGGTGAACAAGTGAATAATGTTTTC
AGCTTGTTCTCTAATTGGCTTGTCTCTGTGCTTGTTGTAAGCAGACAAAACCTTGTCCAAGTTAGCGTCA
GCCAAAATAACTCTCTTAGAGAATTCAGAAATTTGTTCAATAATTTCGTCCAAGTAGTGCTTGTGTTGTT
CAACGAACAATTGCTTTTGTTCGTTGTCTTCTGGAGAACCCTTCAACTTTTCGTAGTGAGAAGCCAAGTA
CAAGAAGTTAACGTACTTAGATGGCAAAGCCAATTCGTTACCCTTTTGCAATTCACCAGCAGAAGCCAAC
ATTCTCTTTCTACCGTTTTCCAATTCGAACAAAGAGTACTTTGGCAACTTAATAATCAAGTCCTTCTTAA
CTTCCTTGTAACCCTTAGCTTCCAAGAAGTCAATTGGGTTCTTTTCGAAAGAAGATCTTTCCATAATGGT
AATACCCAACAATTCCTTAACAGACTTCAACTTCTTAGACTTACCCTTTTCAACCTTAGCAACAACCAAA
ACAGAGTAAGCAACGGTTGGAGAGTCGAAACCACCGTACTTCTTTGGGTCCCAGTCCTTCTTTCTAGCAA
TCAACTTGTCAGAGTTTCTCTTTGGCAAAATAGATTCCTTAGAGAAACCACCGGTTTGAACTTCGGTCTT
CTTAACAATGTTAACTTGTGGCATAGACAAAACCTTTCTAACGGTAGCGAAGTCTCTACCCTTGTCCCAA
ACAATTTCACCGGTTTCACCGTTGGTTTCAATCAATGGTCTCTTTCTAATTTCACCGTTAGCCAAGGTAA
TTTCGGTCTTGAAGAAGTTCATAATGTTAGAGTAGAAGAAGTACTTAGCGGTAGCCTTACCAATTTCTTG
TTCAGACTTAGCAATCATCTTTCTAACGTCGTAAACCTTGTAGTCACCGTAAACGAATTCAGATTCCAAC
TTTGGGTACTTCTTAATCAAAGCGGTACCAACAACAGCGTTCAAGTAAGCGTCGTGAGCGTGGTGGTAGT
TGTTAATTTCTCTAACCTTGTAGAATTGGAAGTCCTTTCTGAAGTCAGAAACCAACTTAGACTTCAAGGT
AATAACCTTAACTTCTCTAATCAACTTGTCGTTTTCGTCGTACTTGGTGTTCATTCTAGAGTCCAAAATT
TGAGCAACGTGCTTGGTAATTTGTCTGGTTTCAACCAATTGTCTCTTAATGAAACCAGCCTTGTCCAATT
CAGACAAACCACCTCTTTCAGCCTTGGTCAAGTTGTCGAACTTTCTTTGGGTAATCAACTTAGCGTTCAA
CAATTGTCTCCAGTAGTTCTTCATCTTCTTAACAACTTCTTCAGATGGAACGTTGTCAGACTTACCTCTG
TTCTTGTCAGATCTGGTCAAAACCTTGTTGTCAATAGAGTCGTCCTTCAAGAAAGATTGTGGAACAATGT
GGTCAACGTCGTAGTCAGACAATCTGTTAATGTCCAATTCTTGGTCAACGTACATGTCTCTACCGTTTTG
CAAGTAGTACAAGTACAACTTTTCGTTTTGCAATTGGGTGTTTTCAACTGGGTGTTCCTTCAAAATTTGA
GAACCCAATTCCTTAATACCTTCTTCAATTCTCTTCATTCTTTCTCTAGAGTTCTTTTGACCCTTTTGGG
TGGTTTGGTTTTCTCTAGCCATTTCAATAACAATGTTTTCTGGCTTGTGTCTACCCATAACCTTAACCAA
TTCGTCAACAACCTTAACGGTTTGCAAAATACCCTTCTTAATAGCTGGAGAACCAGCCAAGTTAGCAATG
TGTTCGTGCAAAGAGTCACCTTGACCAGAAACTTGAGCCTTTTGAATGTCTTCCTTGAAGGTCAAAGAGT
CGTCGTGAATCAATTGCATGAAGTTTCTGTTAGCGAAACCGTCAGACTTCAAGAAGTCCAAAATGGTCTT
ACCAGATTGCTTGTCTCTAATACCGTTAATCAACTTTCTAGACAATCTACCCCAACCGGTGTATCTTCTT
CTCTTCAATTGCTTCATAACCTTGTCGTCGAACAAGTGAGCGTAGGTCTTCAATCTTTCTTCAATCATTT
CTCTGTCTTCGAACAAGGTCAAGGTCAAAACAATGTCTTCCAAAATGTCTTCGTTTTCTTCGTTGTCCAA
GAAGTCCTTGTCCTTAATAATCTTCAACAAGTCGTGGTAGGTACCCAAAGAAGCGTTGAATCTGTCTTCA
ACACCAGAAATTTCAACAGAGTCGAAACATTCAATCTTCTTGAAGTAGTCTTCCTTCAATTGCTTAACGG
TAACCTTTCTGTTGGTCTTGAACAACAAGTCAACAATAGCCTTCTTTTGTTCACCAGACAAGAAAGCTGG
CTTTCTCATACCTTCGGTAACGTACTTAACCTTGGTCAATTCGTTGTAAACGGTGAAGTATTCGTACAAC
AAAGAGTGCTTTGGCAAAACCTTTTCGTTTGGCAAGTTCTTGTCGAAGTTGGTCATTCTTTCAATGAAAG
ATTGAGCAGAAGCACCCTTGTCAACAACTTCTTCGAAGTTCCATGGGGTAATGGTTTCTTCAGACTTTCT
GGTCATCCAAGCGAATCTAGAGTTACCTCTAGCCAATGGACCAACGTAGTATGGAATTCTGAAGGTCAAA
ATCTTTTCAATCTTTTCTCTGTTGTCCTTCAAGAATGGGTAGAAGTCTTCTTGTCTTCTCAAAATAGCGT
GCAATTCACCCAAGTGAATTTGGTGTGGAATAGAACCGTTGTCGAAGGTTCTTTGCTTTCTCAACAAGTC
TTCTCTGTTCAACTTAACCAACAATTCTTCGGTACCGTCCATCTTTTCCAAAATTGGCTTAATGAACTTG
TAGAATTCTTCTTGAGAAGCACCACCGTCAATGTAACCAGCGTAACCGTTCTTAGATTGGTCGAAGAAAA
TTTCCTTGTACTTTTCTGGCAATTGTTGTCTAACCAAAGCCTTCAACAAGGTCAAGTCTTGGTGGTGTTC
GTCGTATCTCTTAATCATAGAAGCAGACAATGGAGCCTTGGTAATTTCGGTGTTAACTCTCAAAATGTCA
GACAACAAAATAGCGTCAGACAAGTTCTTAGCAGCCAAGAACAAGTCAGCGTATTGGTCACCAATTTGAG
CCAACAAGTTGTCCAAGTCGTCGTCGTAGGTGTCCTTAGACAATTGCAACTTAGCGTCTTCAGCCAAGTC
GAAGTTAGACTTGAAGTTTGGGGTCAAACCCAAAGACAAAGCAATCAAGTTACCGAACAAACCGTTCTTC
TTTTCACCTGGCAATTGAGCAATCAAGTTTTCCAATCTTCTAGACTTAGACAATCTAGCAGACAAAATAG
CCTTAGCGTCAACACCAGAAGCGTTAATTGGGTTTTCTTCGAACAATTGGTTGTAGGTTTGAACCAATTG
AATGAACAACTTGTCAACGTCAGAGTTGTCTGGGTTCAAGTCACCTTCAATCAAGAAGTGACCTCTGAAC
TTAATCATGTGAGCCAAAGCCAAGTAAATCAATCTCAAGTCAGCCTTGTCGGTAGAGTCAACCAACTTCT
TTCTCAAGTGGTAAATGGTTGGGTACTTTTCGTGGTAAGCAACTTCGTCAACAATGTTACCGAAAATTGG
GTGTCTTTCGTGCTTCTTGTCTTCTTCAACCAAGAAAGATTCTTCCAATCTGTGGAAGAAAGAGTCGTCA
ACCTTAGCCATTTCGTTAGAGAAAATTTCTTGCAAGTAACAAATTCTGTTCTTTCTTCTGGTGTATCTTC
TTCTAGCGGTTCTCTTCAATCTGGTAGCTTCAGCGGTTTCACCAGAGTCGAACAACAAAGCACCAATCAA
GTTCTTCTTAATAGAGTGTCTGTCGGTGTTACCCAAAACCTTGAACTTCTTAGATGGAACCTTGTATTCG
TCGGTAATAACAGCCCAACCAACAGAGTTGGTACCAATGTCCAAACCAATAGAGTACTTCTTGTCCATAT
GTATTATCGTATTCCTTTTTCGTTCACTTACTATTGCTATTCGCACTCACTACAGATCTATATTTTATGT
TCCACCCTGTTGTCAGATCAGGAAAGGAATGAAGAGGCTCTATTTAAACCAAATACACCTCTTCGTTTCT
CAATATTGTTGGGCTTTCCTTTTTTTTTTCCTTCCACGTCTATCTATTGTCTCTATCAAAATTAGGAAAA
AGAAATGAAGAACGATGAGCCAAACGAGGCTGAGACAATCATGCATCCGTACATTCTATGTATGTTTGGG
TGTATCTTTCCAGATTCGGTTCTTTTTTTTTTTCAGTCCAATTGAAAAAAAAAAGGAACAGGAACAACGG
GTCGAAATTTGCCGTCACATTCAGAGCGAAGAGCGACAGGGGAATTGGTGGGCTAACCACCTGTTGAGCC
CAGCTAGCAGCTGTCGGTAAACCGTCGTTGGGCGGGGCGCGACAATGCAGCCAGCGGAGGCATTGTATGG
TTTCCGTCTGGAGAGTGGGCTTAGCCGGCCTGGCACTCCTTCTCTAAGCAGAGTGAGAAGGGAATCTTTT
TACTGGAGAAGAGTGTTTGAATCCAGCAGAAGGTAATACGCTGCGGTATTTTCTCCTTACGCATCTGTGC
GGTATTTCACACCGCGTTTTCGACACTGGATGGCGGCGTTAGTATCGAATCGACAGCAGTATAGCGACCA
GCATTCACATACGATTGACGCATGATATTACTTTCTGCGCACTTAACTTCGCATCTGGGCAGATGATGTC
GAGGCGAAAAAAAATATAAATCACGCTAACATTTGATTAAAATAGAACAACTACAATATAAAAAAACTAT
ACAAATGACAAGTTCTTGAAAACAAGAATCTTTTTATTGTCAGTACTGATTAGGGGCAGGGCATGCTCAT
GTAGAGCGCCTGCTCGCCGTCCGAGGCGGTGCCGTCGTACAGGGCGGTGTCCAGGCCGCAGAGGGTGAAC
CCCATCCGCCGGTACGCGTGGATCGCCGGTGCGTTGACGTTGGTGACCTCCAGCCAGAGGTGCCCGGCGC
CCCGCTCGCGGGCGAACTCCGTCGCGAGCCCCATCAACGCGCGCCCGACCCCGTGCCCCCGGTGCTCCGG
GGCGACCTCGATGTCCTCGACGGTCAGCCGGCGGTTCCAGCCGGAGTACGAGACGACCACGAAGCCCGCC
AGGTCGCCGTCGTCCCCGTACGCGACGAACGTCCGGGAGTCCGGGTCGCCGTCCTCCCCGTCGTCCGATT
CGTCGTCCGATTCGTCGTCGGGGAACACCTTGGTCAGGGGCGGGTCCACCGGCACCTCCCGCAGGGTGAA
GCCGTCCCCGGTGGCGGTGACGCGGAAGACGGTGTCGGTGGTGAAGGACCCATCCAGTGCCTCGATGGCC
TCGGCGTCCCCCGGGACACTGGTGCGGTACCGGTAAGCCGTGTCGTCAAGAGTGGTACCCATGGTTGTTT
ATGTTCGGATGTGATGTGAGAACTGTATCCTAGCAAGATTTTAAAAGGAAGTATATGAAAGAAGAACCTC
AGTGGCAAATCCTAACCTTTTATATTTCTCTACAGGGGCGCGGCGTGGGGACAATTCAACGCGTCTGTGA
GGGGAGCGTTTCCCTGCTCGCAGGTCTGCAGCGAGGAGCCGTAATTTTTGCTTCGCGCCGTGCGGCCATC
AAAATGTATGGATGCAAATGATTATACATGGGGATGTATGGGCTAAATGTACGGGCGACAGTCACATCAT
GCCCCTGAGCTGCGCACGTCAAGACTGTCAAGGAGGGTATTCTGGGCCTCCATGTCGCTGATTACCCTGT
TATCCCTA
Features (pLannotate 1.2.2; 15 found; start..end, strand, type, name):
      1..43      -  misc_feature   bom (fragment): basis of mobility region from pBR322
    145..180     -  CDS            rop (fragment): Rop protein, which maintains plasmids at low copy number; rop
    248..1590    +  rep_origin     2μ ori: yeast 2μ plasmid origin of replication
   1617..1721    +  promoter       AmpR promoter: bla
   1722..2582    +  CDS            AmpR: β-lactamase; bla; confers resistance to ampicillin, carbenicillin, and related antibiotics
   2753..3341    +  rep_origin     ori: high-copy-number ColE1/pMB1/pBR322/pUC origin of replication
   3378..3646    +  promoter       SNR52 promoter: promoter for the S. cerevisiae small nucleolar RNA gene SNR52
   3670..3744    +  misc_RNA       gRNA scaffold: guide RNA scaffold for the Streptococcus pyogenes CRISPR/Cas9 system
   3749..3768    +  terminator     SUP4 terminator: transcription terminator for the S. cerevisiae SUP4 tRNA gene
   3789..4036    -  terminator     CYC1 terminator: S. cerevisiae CYC1; transcription terminator for CYC1
   4085..8188    -  CDS            cas9: CAS9_STRP1 - Also known as csn1 From Streptococcus pyogenes serotype M1.
   8792..8835    -  misc_feature   bom (fragment): basis of mobility region from pBR322
   8877..9074    -  terminator     TEF terminator: Ashbya gossypii TEF terminator
   9082..9646    -  CDS            NrsR (fragment): nourseothricin acetyltransferase; Streptomyces noursei nat1; confers resistance to nourseothricin
   9653..9996    -  promoter       TEF promoter: Ashbya gossypii TEF promoter
