[The description below was written by a language model from this plasmid's Addgene catalogue record and pLannotate feature annotations shown in this document.]
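Description:
pRCC-N is an all-in-one CRISPR/Cas9 plasmid for genome editing in Saccharomyces cerevisiae, built on the pRS42N yeast shuttle backbone (about 10 kb). It carries the yeast 2μ origin for episomal multicopy maintenance and a high-copy ColE1/pUC-type origin with an ampicillin resistance gene (β-lactamase) for propagation in E. coli. Selection in yeast is dominant rather than auxotrophic: a nourseothricin acetyltransferase gene flanked by the Ashbya gossypii TEF promoter and terminator confers nourseothricin resistance, which allows use in prototrophic or industrial strains.

The payload consists of two cassettes placed next to each other. A codon-optimized, wild-type Streptococcus pyogenes Cas9 coding sequence is recorded as driven by the ROX3 promoter (not annotated in the feature table, though there is unannotated space upstream of the gene) and is terminated by the CYC1 terminator. The record lists a C-terminal tag as "NTS", presumably a nuclear targeting signal. The second cassette is an empty guide RNA unit with the SNR52 small nucleolar RNA promoter (entered as "SNP52p" in the catalogue fields), the S. pyogenes gRNA scaffold and the SUP4 tRNA terminator.

According to the depositor comments, the first guanine of the structural gRNA sequence was deliberately left out so that the empty vector is inactive and can be used safely in yeast as a control. Users introducing a target-specific spacer must restore this guanine in their primer design, otherwise the guide will not function. The construct thus serves as a template for generating single-plasmid, target-specific Cas9/gRNA vectors for yeast.
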