Addgene plasmid #81192: pRCC-N
Purpose: Expression of Cas9 and gRNA cassette in S. cerevisiae; Nourseothricin Resistance
Depositing lab: Eckhard Boles. Depositing organization: Goethe-Universitaet Frankfurt am Main. Publication: Simplified CRISPR-Cas genome editing for Saccharomyces cerevisiae. Generoso WC, Gottardi M, Oreb M, Boles E. J Microbiol Methods. 2016 Aug;127:203-5. doi: 10.1016/j.mimet.2016.06.020. Epub 2016 Jun 17. PubMed 27327211.
Backbone
  Vector backbone: pRS42N
  Backbone manufacturer: Euroscarf
  Vector type: Yeast Expression, CRISPR
  Selectable markers: Nourseothricin
Growth in bacteria
  Bacterial resistance: Ampicillin, 100 μg/mL
  Growth temperature: 37°C
  Growth strain: DH5alpha
  Copy number: High Copy
Gene/Insert 1
  Gene/Insert name: Cas9
  Species: S. pyogenes
  Mutation: WT - codon optimized
  Promoter: ROX3
  Tag / fusion protein: NTS (C terminal on backbone)
  Cloning method: Gibson Cloning
  Sequencing primers: 5′ unknown
Gene/Insert 2
  Gene/Insert name: empty gRNA cassette
  Species: Synthetic
  Mutation: Please see depositor comments below.
  Promoter: SNP52p
  Cloning method: Gibson Cloning
  Sequencing primers: 5′ unknown
Terms and licenses: Academic/Nonprofit Terms; Industry Terms: Not Available to Industry
Depositor comments: Please note: Addgene’s quality control sequences found the guanine nucleotide at the start of the structural guide-RNA sequence was missing. The Boles Lab has indicated that this is a “virtual guanine”. If you sequence this plasmid, you will notice this missing guanine. The Boles lab omitted the guanine in order to work with the empty vector in yeast, since once the structural gRNA has this G, it is active and could create problems in the cell. However, when primers are designed to create the CRISPR/Cas9 vector for a specific target, this G should be in the primer, so that the gRNA becomes functional again. If you do not include this G in your primer sequence, the system will not work. Plasmid contains a gRNA cassette together with the Cas9 overexpression cassette.
How to cite: pRCC-N was a gift from Eckhard Boles (Addgene plasmid # 81192 ; http://n2t.net/addgene:81192 ; RRID:Addgene_81192)
