>Addgene plasmid #81192 | pRCC-N | addgene partial sequence | sequence record 157389 | Tef-promoter-F 5'-GGATACAGTTCTCACATCAC-3'
CACTCTTGACGACACGGCTTACCGGTACCGCACCAGTGTCCCGGGGGACGCCGAGGCCATCGAGGCACTG
GATGGGTCCTTCACCACCGACACCGTCTTCCGCGTCACCGCCACCGGGGACGGCTTCACCCTGCGGGAGG
TGCCGGTGGACCCGCCCCTGACCAAGGTGTTCCCCGACGACGAATCGGACGACGAATCGGACGACGGGGA
GGACGGCGACCCGGACTCCCGGACGTTCGTCGCGTACGGGGACGACGGCGACCTGGCGGGCTTCGTGGTC
GTCTCGTACTCCGGCTGGAACCGCCGGCTGACCGTCGAGGACATCGAGGTCGCCCCGGAGCACCGGGGGC
ACGGGGTCGGGCGCGCGTTGATGGGGCTCGCGACGGAGTTCGCCCGCGAGCGGGGCGCCGGGCACCTCTG
GCTGGAGGTCACCAACGTCAACGCACCGGCGATCCACGCGTACCGGCGGATGGGGTTCACCCTCTGCGGC
CTGGACACCGCCCTGTACGACGGCACCGCCTCGGACGGCGAGCAGGCGCTCTACATGAGCATGCCCTGCC
CCTAATCAGTACTGACAATAAAAAGATTCTTGTTTTCAAGAACTTGTCATTTGTATAGTTTTTTTATATT
GTAGTTGTTCTATTTTAATCAAATGTTAGCGTGATTTATATTTTTTTTCGCCTCGACATCATCTGCCCAG
ATGCGAAGTTAAGTGCGCAGAAAGTAATATCATGCGTCAATCGTATGTGAATGCTGGTCGCTATACTGCT
GTCGATTCGATACTAACGCCGCCATCCAGTGTCGAAAACGCGGTGTGAAATACCGCACAGATGCGTAAGG
AGAAAATACCGCAGCGTATTACCTTCTGCTGGATTCAAACACTCTTCTCCAGTAAAAA
