>Addgene plasmid #81192 | pRCC-N | addgene partial sequence | sequence record 158699 | pBR322ori-F 5'-GGGAAACGCCTGGTATCTTT-3'
CTCTGACTTGAGCGTCGATTTTTGTGATGCTCGTCAGGGGGGCGGAGCCTATGGAAAAACGCCAGCAACG
CGGGCTAGGGATAACAGGGTAATTCTTTGAAAAGATAATGTATGATTATGCTTTCACTCATATTTATACA
GAAACTTGATGTTTTCTTTCGAGTATATACAAGGTGATTACATGTACGTTTGAAGTACAACTCTAGATTT
TGTAGTGCCCTCTTGGGCTAGCGGTAAAGGTGCGCATTTTTTCACACCCTACAATGTTCTGTTCAAAAGA
TTTTGGTCAAACGCTGTAGAAGTGAAAGTTGGTGCGCATGTTTCGGCGTTCGAAACTTCTCCGCAGTGAA
AGATAAATGATCGGATCCACGTTCTCTGCGGCCGCTTTTAGAGCTAGAAATAGCAAGTTAAAATAAGGCT
AGTCCGTTATCAACTTGAAAAAGTGGCACCGAGTCGGTGGTGCTTTTTTTGTTTTTTATGTCTCGGCGAA
TTGGGTACCGGCCGCAAATTAAAGCCTTCGAGCGTCCCAAAACCTTCTCAAGCAAGGTTTTCAGTATAAT
GTTACATGCGTACACGCGTCTGTACAGAAAAAAAAGAAAAATTTGAAATATAAATAACGTTCTTAATACT
AACATAACTATAAAAAAATAAATAGGGACCTAGACTTCAGGTTGTCTAACTCCTTCCTTTTCGGTTAGAG
CGGATGTGGGGGGAGGGCGTGAATGTAAGCGTGACATAACTAATTACATGACTCGAGGTCGACTTAAACC
TTTCTCTTCTTCTTTGGGTCAGCTCTAGAGTCACCACCCAATTGAGACA
